Addgene plasmid #139363: Smp_302320
Purpose: pGEM T-easy Vector with S.mansoni gene Smp_302320 inserted
Depositing lab: John D. Chan. Depositing organization: Medical College of Wisconsin. Publication: Schistosoma mansoni alter transcription of immunomodulatory gene products following in vivo praziquantel exposure. McCusker P, Rohr CM, Chan JD. PLoS Negl Trop Dis. 2021 Mar 3;15(3):e0009200. doi: 10.1371/journal.pntd.0009200. eCollection 2021 Mar. PubMed 33657133.
Backbone
  Vector backbone: pGEM T-easy
  Backbone manufacturer: Promega
  Backbone size w/o insert (bp): 3015
  Total vector size (bp): 3964
  Vector type: Bacterial Expression
Growth in bacteria
  Bacterial resistance: Ampicillin, 100 μg/mL
  Growth temperature: 37°C
  Growth strain: DH5alpha
  Copy number: Unknown
Gene/Insert
  Gene/Insert name: Smp_302320
  Species: S. mansoni
  Insert size (bp): 949
  Promoter: T7/SP6
  Cloning method: Unknown
  Sequencing primers: 5′ CACGGGAGTGGTACTCATCG; 3′ GTTGCTTCTCCAATGACGCC
Terms and licenses: Academic/Nonprofit Terms; Industry Terms: Not Available to Industry
How to cite: Smp_302320 was a gift from John D. Chan (Addgene plasmid # 139363 ; http://n2t.net/addgene:139363 ; RRID:Addgene_139363)
