[The description below was written by a language model from this plasmid's Addgene catalogue record and pLannotate feature annotations shown in this document.]
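Description:
Smp_302320 is a small bacterial cloning plasmid of about 4 kb, built on the Promega pGEM T-easy backbone and carrying a 949 bp fragment of the Schistosoma mansoni gene Smp_302320. It is propagated in E. coli through a high-copy ColE1/pUC-type origin and selected with ampicillin via the β-lactamase gene and its own promoter. An f1 bacteriophage origin is also present, which in principle allows production of single-stranded DNA. The lac regulatory region (CAP binding site, lac promoter and operator) and a lacZα fragment lie on either side of the cloning site, a remnant of the backbone's blue/white screening system, in which an insert interrupts the lacZα coding region.

The schistosome insert sits between opposing SP6 and T7 bacteriophage promoters. The annotation software matches it to the S. mansoni P40 protein in Swiss-Prot, with the coding sense running on the minus strand, so that it lies downstream of the T7 promoter in the sense orientation and SP6 would read the opposite strand. A short adjacent hit to a hornet peptide overlaps the polylinker and insert boundary and is most likely a spurious database match rather than a designed element. Although catalogued as a bacterial expression vector, there are no tags or translation signals annotated for the insert. The flanking phage promoters are the kind of arrangement generally used for in vitro transcription of sense or antisense RNA, for example riboprobes or double-stranded RNA. The record itself does not state the intended application or the cloning method, beyond an associated study of S. mansoni transcriptional changes after praziquantel exposure.
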