Features (pLannotate 1.2.2; 14 found; start..end, strand, type, name):
      1..429     +  rep_origin     f1 ori (sequence partly withheld): f1 bacteriophage origin of replication; arrow indicates direction of (+) strand synthesis
    457..507     -  misc_feature   bom (fragment): basis of mobility region from pBR322
    534..638     +  promoter       AmpR promoter: bla
    639..1499    +  CDS            AmpR: β-lactamase; bla; confers resistance to ampicillin, carbenicillin, and related antibiotics
   1670..2258    +  rep_origin     ori: high-copy-number ColE1/pMB1/pBR322/pUC origin of replication
   2441..2533    +  CDS            lacI (fragment): lac repressor; lacI; The lac repressor binds to the lac operator to inhibit transcription in E. coli. This inhibition can be relieved by adding lactose or isopropyl-β-D-thiogalactopyranoside (IPTG).
   2546..2567    +  protein_bind   CAP binding site: CAP binding activates transcription in the presence of cAMP. E. coli catabolite activator protein
   2582..2612    +  promoter       lac promoter: promoter for the E. coli lac operon
   2620..2636    +  protein_bind   lac operator: The lac repressor binds to the lac operator to inhibit transcription in E. coli. This inhibition can be relieved by adding lactose or isopropyl-β-D-thiogalactopyranoside (IPTG). lac repressor encoded by lacI
   2678..2696    +  promoter       SP6 promoter: promoter for bacteriophage SP6 RNA polymerase
   2708..2770    +  CDS            VESPI_VESMG (fragment): Experimental evidence at protein level: Swiss-Prot protein existence level 1. Shows contractile activity on isolated ileum smooth muscle. From Vespa magnifica (Hornet).
   2769..3725    -  CDS            P40_SCHMA (fragment): Experimental evidence at transcript level: Swiss-Prot protein existence level 2. From Schistosoma mansoni (Blood fluke).
   3785..3803    -  promoter       T7 promoter: promoter for bacteriophage T7 RNA polymerase
   3806..3963    +  CDS            lacZα (fragment): LacZα fragment of β-galactosidase; lacZ fragment
>Addgene plasmid #139363 | Smp_302320 | addgene full sequence | sequence record 296713 | Addgene NGS Result
[124 nt withheld, positions 1-124]
C
[91 nt withheld, positions 126-216]
A
[49 nt withheld, positions 218-266]
CCTTTGACGTTGGAGTCCACGTTCTTT
[37 nt withheld, positions 294-330]
ACCCTATCTCGGTCTATTCTTTTGATTTATAAGGGATTTTGCCGATTTCGGCCTATTGGTTAAAAAATGA
GCTGATTTAACAAAAATTTAACGCGAATTTTAACAAAATATTAACGCTTACAATTTCCTGATGCGGTATT
TTCTCCTTACGCATCTGTGCGGTATTTCACACCGCATCAGGTGGCACTTTTCGGGGAAATGTGCGCGGAA
CCCCTATTTGTTTATTTTTCTAAATACATTCAAATATGTATCCGCTCATGAGACAATAACCCTGATAAAT
GCTTCAATAATATTGAAAAAGGAAGAGTATGAGTATTCAACATTTCCGTGTCGCCCTTATTCCCTTTTTT
GCGGCATTTTGCCTTCCTGTTTTTGCTCACCCAGAAACGCTGGTGAAAGTAAAAGATGCTGAAGATCAGT
TGGGTGCACGAGTGGGTTACATCGAACTGGATCTCAACAGCGGTAAGATCCTTGAGAGTTTTCGCCCCGA
AGAACGTTTTCCAATGATGAGCACTTTTAAAGTTCTGCTATGTGGCGCGGTATTATCCCGTATTGACGCC
GGGCAAGAGCAACTCGGTCGCCGCATACACTATTCTCAGAATGACTTGGTTGAGTACTCACCAGTCACAG
AAAAGCATCTTACGGATGGCATGACAGTAAGAGAATTATGCAGTGCTGCCATAACCATGAGTGATAACAC
TGCGGCCAACTTACTTCTGACAACGATCGGAGGACCGAAGGAGCTAACCGCTTTTTTGCACAACATGGGG
GATCATGTAACTCGCCTTGATCGTTGGGAACCGGAGCTGAATGAAGCCATACCAAACGACGAGCGTGACA
CCACGATGCCTGTAGCAATGGCAACAACGTTGCGCAAACTATTAACTGGCGAACTACTTACTCTAGCTTC
CCGGCAACAATTAATAGACTGGATGGAGGCGGATAAAGTTGCAGGACCACTTCTGCGCTCGGCCCTTCCG
GCTGGCTGGTTTATTGCTGATAAATCTGGAGCCGGTGAGCGTGGGTCTCGCGGTATCATTGCAGCACTGG
GGCCAGATGGTAAGCCCTCCCGTATCGTAGTTATCTACACGACGGGGAGTCAGGCAACTATGGATGAACG
AAATAGACAGATCGCTGAGATAGGTGCCTCACTGATTAAGCATTGGTAACTGTCAGACCAAGTTTACTCA
TATATACTTTAGATTGATTTAAAACTTCATTTTTAATTTAAAAGGATCTAGGTGAAGATCCTTTTTGATA
ATCTCATGACCAAAATCCCTTAACGTGAGTTTTCGTTCCACTGAGCGTCAGACCCCGTAGAAAAGATCAA
AGGATCTTCTTGAGATCCTTTTTTTCTGCGCGTAATCTGCTGCTTGCAAACAAAAAAACCACCGCTACCA
GCGGTGGTTTGTTTGCCGGATCAAGAGCTACCAACTCTTTTTCCGAAGGTAACTGGCTTCAGCAGAGCGC
AGATACCAAATACTGTTCTTCTAGTGTAGCCGTAGTTAGGCCACCACTTCAAGAACTCTGTAGCACCGCC
TACATACCTCGCTCTGCTAATCCTGTTACCAGTGGCTGCTGCCAGTGGCGATAAGTCGTGTCTTACCGGG
TTGGACTCAAGACGATAGTTACCGGATAAGGCGCAGCGGTCGGGCTGAACGGGGGGTTCGTGCACACAGC
CCAGCTTGGAGCGAACGACCTACACCGAACTGAGATACCTACAGCGTGAGCTATGAGAAAGCGCCACGCT
TCCCGAAGGGAGAAAGGCGGACAGGTATCCGGTAAGCGGCAGGGTCGGAACAGGAGAGCGCACGAGGGAG
CTTCCAGGGGGAAACGCCTGGTATCTTTATAGTCCTGTCGGGTTTCGCCACCTCTGACTTGAGCGTCGAT
TTTTGTGATGCTCGTCAGGGGGGCGGAGCCTATGGAAAAACGCCAGCAACGCGGCCTTTTTACGGTTCCT
GGCCTTTTGCTGGCCTTTTGCTCACATGTTCTTTCCTGCGTTATCCCCTGATTCTGTGGATAACCGTATT
ACCGCCTTTGAGTGAGCTGATACCGCTCGCCGCAGCCGAACGACCGAGCGCAGCGAGTCAGTGAGCGAGG
AAGCGGAAGAGCGCCCAATACGCAAACCGCCTCTCCCCGCGCGTTGGCCGATTCATTAATGCAGCTGGCA
CGACAGGTTTCCCGACTGGAAAGCGGGCAGTGAGCGCAACGCAATTAATGTGAGTTAGCTCACTCATTAG
GCACCCCAGGCTTTACACTTTATGCTTCCGGCTCGTATGTTGTGTGGAATTGTGAGCGGATAACAATTTC
ACACAGGAAACAGCTATGACCATGATTACGCCAAGCTATTTAGGTGACACTATAGAATACTCAAGCTATG
CATCCAACGCGTTGGGAGCTCTCCCATATGGTCGACCTGCAGGCGGCCGCGAATTCACTAGTGATTGTTG
CTTCTCCAATGACGCCTCCAATACCAATGTATTGCCGACCACCTGAGCAGAAACAGATAACGGATCAACT
GTCTCTGGAATCGCATACGACTGACTGAACTCTGCAAATGAACTCGACTTTCCATATTGACCACTCTTCT
GCTTATGATGACGTCCACTAACCACAACACGATTCGAATCGACATTCACACACGAGTCTTCAGGCTTGTA
CACTGGGTCCACTGGAACTTCAACATACAGTCGCTTCCCACCTGAACCATCATCCACATACGACAGACCA
TGAACACCTTTCGCAACAAGAGCTTGTGATGCAGGAACTGCCTTAATCTGATTGTCCGATTTCGGTCGAA
CAGCCACCTGACCAGACTCGTTCAGCGTCAACGACTGGTTCTGATCAACCTTCACTGGAGCCTCCAACAT
CAAAACACCATCATCTGTCATGCGGCATTTCAGTTGACTATCATCAATACTCTTCGGCAGCTGCACCATA
CGACAGAACTCCCGACTACACTTCCCACCATCGGTCGTCGTCTCCTTCTTCGCGTGTACCGTCACACGGT
TCTCACTCGACGTCACATTGATGTCCTGAGGAGCGAAACCTTGTGCATCGAATCGTACTTTGAAATGTAC
CTTGCCATCCTCACCTACTTCGTAGGCGTCCTTCAAAAAGTCACTCACTGAACCGGTCGACGGCACATCC
ATTGAGCCCATTCTCTCTCGGATATCCTGGATATGACGATCCATTTGGTGCATTAAAGCGAATGGATTTT
CCAGAATCCCGTGGGTGAAAGTATCCAATGGTAATAGTGCAAACATTCCACGTCTCAAACGTCGCATTTC
TTCATCCCATCGCCTCCACGAGGAGTTGGTCCAACTGTCCACTGTACTCGGCCAGTCTTCCGTGTATGGT
CCGATTAAGTTGCCACGATGAGTACCACTCCCGTGAATCGAATTCCCGCGGCCGCCATGGCGGCCGGGAG
CATGCGACGTCGGGCCCAATTCGCCCTATAGTGAGTCGTATTACAATTCACTGGCCGTCGTTTTACAACG
TCGTGACTGGGAAAACCCTGGCGTTACCCAACTTAATCGCCTTGCAGCACATCCCCCTTTCGCCAGCTGG
CGTAATAGCGAAGAGGCCCGCACCGATCGCCCTTCCCAACAGTTGCGCAGCCTGAATGGCGAATGG
