>Addgene plasmid #139363 | Smp_302320 | depositor partial sequence | sequence record 269580 | Insert
CACGGGAGTGGTACTCATCGTGGCAACTTAATCGGACCATACACGGAAGACTGGCCGAGTACAGTGGACA
GTTGGACCAACTCCTCGTGGAGGCGATGGGATGAAGAAATGCGACGTTTGAGACGTGGAATGTTTGCACT
ATTACCATTGGATACTTTCACCCACGGGATTCTGGAAAATCCATTCGCTTTAATGCACCAAATGGATCGT
CATATCCAGGATATCCGAGAGAGAATGGGCTCAATGGATGTGCCGTCGACCGGTTCAGTGAGTGACTTTT
TGAAGGACGCCTACGAAGTAGGTGAGGATGGCAAGGTACATTTCAAAGTACGATTCGATGCACAAGGTTT
CGCTCCTCAGGACATCAATGTGACGTCGAGTGAGAACCGTGTGACGGTACACGCGAAGAAGGAGACGACG
ACCGATGGTGGGAAGTGTAGTCGGGAGTTCTGTCGTATGGTGCAGCTGCCGAAGAGTATTGATGATAGTC
AACTGAAATGCCGCATGACAGATGATGGTGTTTTGATGTTGGAGGCTCCAGTGAAGGTTGATCAGAACCA
GTCGTTGACGCTGAACGAGTCTGGTCAGGTGGCTGTTCGACCGAAATCGGACAATCAGATTAAGGCAGTT
CCTGCATCACAAGCTCTTGTTGCGAAAGGTGTTCATGGTCTGTCGTATGTGGATGATGGTTCAGGTGGGA
AGCGACTGTATGTTGAAGTTCCAGTGGACCCAGTGTACAAGCCTGAAGACTCGTGTGTGAATGTCGATTC
GAATCGTGTTGTGGTTAGTGGACGTCATCATAAGCAGAAGAGTGGTCAATATGGAAAGTCGAGTTCATTT
GCAGAGTTCAGTCAGTCGTATGCGATTCCAGAGACAGTTGATCCGTTATCTGTTTCTGCTCAGGTGGTCG
GCAATACATTGGTATTGGAGGCGTCATTGGAGAAGCAAC
